Addgene plasmid #174981: pMSR:MSMEG_1075:Dendra
Purpose: C-term fluorescent fusion
Depositing lab: Keith Derbyshire & Joseph Wade. Depositing organization: Wadsworth Center, New York State Department of Health. Publication: A Mycobacterial Systems Resource for the Research Community. Judd JA, Canestrari J, Clark R, Joseph A, Lapierre P, Lasek-Nesselquist E, Mir M, Palumbo M, Smith C, Stone M, Upadhyay A, Wirth SE, Dedrick RM, Meier CG, Russell DA, Dills A, Dove E, Kester J, Wolf ID, Zhu J, Rubin ER, Fortune S, Hatfull GF, Gray TA, Wade JT, Derbyshire KM. mBio. 2021 Mar 2;12(2). pii: mBio.02401-20. doi: 10.1128/mBio.02401-20. PubMed 33653882.
Backbone
  Vector backbone: pMSR:Dendra
  Vector type: Bacterial Expression ; Integrating Mycobacterial Expression Vector attL5. T7 expression in E. coli
Growth in bacteria
  Bacterial resistance: Apramycin, 25 μg/mL
  Growth temperature: 37°C
  Growth strain: DH5alpha
  Copy number: High Copy
Gene/Insert
  Gene/Insert name: MSMEG_1075
  Species: M. smegmatis
  Promoter: pmycTetO
  Tag / fusion protein: Gly-Ala Linker/Dendra2/1x Flag Tag (C terminal on insert)
  Cloning method: Ligation Independent Cloning
  Sequencing primers: 5′ TGATAGAGTTTGTCCTCCCTATCAG; 3′ TCCATATGCACCTTGACACG
Resource information
  A portion of this plasmid was derived from a plasmid made by: CP000480.1
Terms and licenses: Academic/Nonprofit Terms; Industry Terms: Not Available to Industry
Depositor comments: 5' cloning site: AseI (destroyed), 3' cloning site: HindIII (not destroyed)
How to cite: pMSR:MSMEG_1075:Dendra was a gift from Keith Derbyshire & Joseph Wade (Addgene plasmid # 174981 ; http://n2t.net/addgene:174981 ; RRID:Addgene_174981)
