[The description below was written by a language model from this plasmid's Addgene catalogue record and pLannotate feature annotations shown in this document.]
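Description:
pMSR:MSMEG_1075:Dendra is a 5.8 kb integrating mycobacterial expression plasmid built on the pMSR:Dendra backbone, one of a systematic set of constructs from a Mycobacterium smegmatis systems resource. It is propagated in E. coli through a high-copy ColE1/pUC-type origin and selected with apramycin via the aac(3)IV acetyltransferase gene. It has no mycobacterial replication origin. Instead it carries the mycobacteriophage L5 integrase gene (annotated across the sequence origin) together with adjacent L5 sequence. This allows site-specific, single-copy insertion at the chromosomal L5 attachment site, as indicated by the "attL5" vector type.

The payload is the M. smegmatis open reading frame MSMEG_1075, which the feature table identifies as menB. This gene encodes the menaquinone-pathway enzyme that converts o-succinylbenzoyl-CoA to 1,4-dihydroxy-2-naphthoyl-CoA. It was inserted by ligation-independent cloning and fused at its C terminus, through a Gly-Ala linker, to the green-to-red photoconvertible fluorescent protein Dendra2 and a single FLAG epitope. Expression in mycobacteria is driven by the pmycTetO promoter. The two short matches annotated as "tight TRE promoter" fragments almost certainly reflect its tet operator sequences rather than any mammalian element, implying that transcription can be controlled by Tet repressor where one is present. A T7 promoter lies just upstream of the coding sequence and a T7 terminator fragment follows the tag, so the same fusion can be expressed in E. coli strains supplying T7 RNA polymerase.

The stated purpose is a C-terminal fluorescent fusion. This suits imaging of protein localization in M. smegmatis, while the FLAG tag provides a handle for immunodetection or affinity capture.
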