Features (pLannotate 1.2.2; 14 found; start..end, strand, type, name):
    221..325     -  CDS            32 (fragment): VG32_BPML5 - Protein predicted: Swiss-Prot protein existence level 4. From Mycobacterium phage L5 (Mycobacteriophage L5).
    381..485     +  CDS            Y4104_STRCO (fragment): Protein inferred from homology: Swiss-Prot protein existence level 3. From Streptomyces coelicolor (strain ATCC BAA-471 / A3(2) / M145).
    543..562     +  promoter       tight TRE promoter (fragment): Tet-responsive promoter PTight, consisting of seven tet operator sequences followed by the minimal CMV promoter
    569..586     +  promoter       tight TRE promoter (fragment): Tet-responsive promoter PTight, consisting of seven tet operator sequences followed by the minimal CMV promoter
    600..618     +  promoter       T7 promoter: promoter for bacteriophage T7 RNA polymerase
    634..1560    +  CDS            menB: MENB_MYCS2 - Experimental evidence at protein level: Swiss-Prot protein existence level 1. Converts o-succinylbenzoyl-CoA (OSB-CoA) to 1,4-dihydroxy-2- naphthoyl-CoA (DHNA-CoA). From Mycolicibacterium smegmatis (strain ATCC 700084 / mc(2)155) (Mycobacterium smegmatis).
   1582..2268    +  CDS            Dendra2: Dendra2 is a photoconvertible green fluorescent protein published in 2006, derived from Dendronephthya sp.. It has high acid sensitivity.
   2308..2328    +  CDS            FLAG (fragment): FLAG® epitope tag, followed by an enterokinase cleavage site
   2337..2379    +  terminator     T7 terminator (fragment): transcription terminator for bacteriophage T7 RNA polymerase
   2585..3385    +  CDS            ApmR: aminoglycoside 3-N-acetyltransferase type IV ; aac(3)IV; confers resistance to apramycin (Paget and Davies, 1996)
   3452..3469    -  misc_feature   MCS (fragment): pBluescript multiple cloning site
   3510..4098    +  rep_origin     ori: high-copy-number ColE1/pMB1/pBR322/pUC origin of replication
   4266..4294    +  misc_feature   MCS (fragment): pUC18/19 multiple cloning site
   4854..159     +  CDS            33 (across the origin): VINT_BPML5 - Also known as int. Protein inferred from homology: Swiss-Prot protein existence level 3. Integrase is necessary for integration of the phage into the host genome by site-specific recombination. From Mycobacterium phage L5 (Mycobacteriophage L5).
>Addgene plasmid #174981 | pMSR:MSMEG_1075:Dendra | addgene full sequence | sequence record 345881 | Addgene NGS Result
GTCGGCGCTACGTTCGCCGCTCAGGCAGGTGCGACGACCAAGGAGCTGATGGCCCGTCTCGGTCACACGA
CTCCTAGGATGGCGATGAAGTACCAGATGGCGTCTGAGGCCCGCGACGAGGCTATCGCTGAGGCGATGTC
CAAGCTGGCCAAGACCTCCTGAAACGCAAAAAGCCCCCCTCCCAAGGACACTGAGTCCTAAAGAGGGGGG
TTTCTTGTCAGTACGCGAAGAACCACGCCTGGCCGCGAGCGCCAGCACCGCCGCTCTGTGCGGAGACCTG
GGCACCAGCCCCGCCGCCGCCAGGAGCATTGCCGTTCCCGCCAGAAATCTAGACGGTGACCACAACGCGC
CCGCTTTGATCGGGGACGTCGAAATATTGGATCGTCGGCACCGTCACGGCCGTGGGAGGCGGCACGATCC
GCGACGTGATGATCGGCCGCATCCCCACGGTGCTGCGCAGTGAGCTCTACGCCATCCCGGCGTTGATCTG
TGCGTTCGCACGCACAGGCCCGGTGTGAGAAGGGTCTCTGACGAGCGGGAGAACTCCCTATCAGTGATAG
AGTTTGTCCTCCCTATCAGTGATAGATAGGCTTAAGGAGTAATACGACTCACTATAGGGAGAAGGAGGCC
ATTATGAGCAGCCAAGCAGCTTCGGACAACCCGTTCGACCCCGCGATGTGGGAACGGGTGCCCGGCTTCG
ATGATCTGACCGACATCACCTACCACCGCCACGTGCTCGACGGCGCACGTCAGCCCACCGTGCGCGTGGC
CTTCGACCGGCCCGAGGTGCGCAACGCGTTCCGGCCCCACACGGTCGACGAGCTGTACCGCGTGCTCGAC
CACGCGCGGATGTCGTCCGACGTCGGCGTCATCCTGCTCACCGGCAACGGCCCGTCGCCCAAGGACGGCG
GCTGGGCGTTCTGCTCCGGCGGCGATCAGCGCATCCGTGGGCGCACGGGCTACCAGTACGCCTCGGGCGA
GACGGCCGAGACCGTCGACCCGGCACGCGCGGGCCGGCTGCACATTCTCGAGGTGCAGCGGCTCATCCGG
TTCATGCCCAAGGTCGTCATCTGCCTGGTGAACGGCTGGGCCGCCGGTGGTGGGCACAGCCTGCACGTCA
CGTGCGACCTGACGCTGGCCAGCCGTGAGCACGCGCGGTTCAAGCAGACCGACGCCGACGTGGGCAGCTT
CGACGGCGGGTTCGGCAGCGCCTACCTGGCGCGCCAGACCGGCCAGAAGTTCGCGCGCGAGATCTTCTTC
CTGGGCCGTGCCTACGACGCGCAGACCATGCACCAGATGGGCGCGGTCAACGAGGTCGTCGACCATGCCG
ATCTGGAGAAGGCCGGGCTGCAGTACGCCGCCGAGATCAACGGCAAGTCGCCGCAGGCGATCCGGATGCT
CAAGTTCGCGTTCAACCTCATCGACGACGGCCTGGTGGGCCAGCAGGTGTTCGCCGGTGAGGCAACACGT
CTGGCGTACATGACCGACGAAGCCGTCGAAGGCCGCGACGCGTTCTTGGAGAAGCGCGACCCGGACTGGA
GCCGCTTCCCGCGCTACTTCAAGCTTGGTGCGGCCGCGGGCAACACGCCTGGCATCAATCTGATCAAGGA
GGACATGCGTGTCAAGGTGCATATGGAGGGCAACGTGAACGGTCACGCCTTCGTGATCGAGGGGGAGGGT
AAGGGTAAGCCTTACGAAGGGACCCAGACCGCCAACCTCACCGTCAAGGAGGGCGCCCCTCTCCCATTCT
CGTACGATATCCTCACTACCGCGGTGCATTACGGGAACCGCGTGTTCACCAAGTACCCCGAGGATATCCC
TGACTACTTCAAGCAGAGCTTCCCGGAGGGATACTCCTGGGAGCGGACGATGACCTTCGAAGACAAGGGT
ATCTGTACGATCCGCAGCGACATCTCGCTGGAAGGGGACTGTTTCTTCCAGAACGTCCGTTTCAAGGGGA
CCAACTTTCCGCCGAACGGCCCGGTCATGCAGAAGAAGACCCTCAAGTGGGAGCCGAGCACGGAGAAGCT
GCACGTTCGGGACGGCCTCCTGGTCGGCAACATCAACATGGCGCTGCTGCTGGAAGGCGGCGGCCACTAC
CTATGCGACTTCAAGACCACGTACAAAGCGAAGAAGGTCGTCCAGCTGCCCGACGCGCACTTCGTGGACC
ACCGCATCGAAATCCTGGGGAACGATTCGGACTACAACAAGGTCAAGTTGTACGAGCACGCTGTGGCACG
CTATAGCCCGCTCCCGTCGCAGGTCTGGTTCGAAGGCGGCGGCGGGGAGAACCTGTATTTCCAGGACTAC
AAGGACGACGACGACAAGTGATTTAAATAACCCCTTGGGGCCTCTAAACGGGTCTTGAGGGGTTTTTTGT
TAACTAGCGTACGATCGAATTCCTGCAGCTCACGGTAACTGATGCCGTATTTGCAGTACCAGCGTACGGC
CCACAGAATGATGTCACGCTGAAAATGCCGGCCTTTGAATGGGTTCATGTGCAGCTCCATCAGCAAAAGG
GGATGATAAGTTTATCACCACCGACTATTTGCAACAGTGCCGTTGATCGTGCTATGATCGACTGATGTCA
TCAGCGGTGGAGTGCAATGTCGTGCAATACGAATGGCGAAAAGCCGAGCTCATCGGTCAGCTTCTCAACC
TTGGGGTTACCCCCGGCGGTGTGCTGCTGGTCCACAGCTCCTTCCGTAGCGTCCGGCCCCTCGAAGATGG
GCCACTTGGACTGATCGAGGCCCTGCGTGCTACGCTGGGTCCGGGAGGGACGCTCGTCATGCCCTCGTGG
TCAGGTCTGGACGACGAGCCGTTCGATCCTGCCACGTCGCCCGTTACACCGGACCTTGGAGTTGTCTCTG
ACACATTCTGGCGCCTGCCAAATGTAAAGCGCAGCGCCCATCCATTTGCCTTTGCGGCAGCGGGGCCACA
GGCAGAGCAGATCATCTCTGATCCATTGCCCCTGCCACCTTACTCGCCTGCAAGCCCGGTCGCCCGTGTC
CATGAACTCGATGGGCAGGTACTTCTCCTCGGCGTGGGACACGATGCCAACACGACGCTGCATCTTGCCG
AGTTGATGGCAAAGGTTCCCTATGGGGTGCCGAGACACTGCACCATTCTTCAGGATGGCAAGTTGGTACG
CGTCGATTATCTCGAGAATGACCACTGCTGTGAGCGCTTTGCCTTGGCGGACAGGTGGCTCAAGGAGAAG
AGCCTTCAGAAGGAAGGTCCAGTCGGTCATGCCTTTGCTCGGTTGATCCGCTCCCGCGACATTGTGGCGA
CAGCCCTGGGTCAACTGGGCCGAGATCCGTTGATCTTCCTGCATCCGCCAGAGGCGGGATGCGAAGAATG
CGATGCCGCTCGCCAGTCGATTGGCTGAGCTCATGAGCGGAGAACGAGATGACGTTGGAGGGGCAAGGTC
GCGCTGATTGCTGGGGCAACACGGGGGATCCACTAGTTCCATGAGCGTCAGACCCCGTAGAAAAGATCAA
AGGATCTTCTTGAGATCCTTTTTTTCTGCGCGTAATCTGCTGCTTGCAAACAAAAAAACCACCGCTACCA
GCGGTGGTTTGTTTGCCGGATCAAGAGCTACCAACTCTTTTTCCGAAGGTAACTGGCTTCAGCAGAGCGC
AGATACCAAATACTGTCCTTCTAGTGTAGCCGTAGTTAGGCCACCACTTCAAGAACTCTGTAGCACCGCC
TACATACCTCGCTCTGCTAATCCTGTTACCAGTGGCTGCTGCCAGTGGCGATAAGTCGTGTCTTACCGGG
TTGGACTCAAGACGATAGTTACCGGATAAGGCGCAGCGGTCGGGCTGAACGGGGGGTTCGTGCACACAGC
CCAGCTTGGAGCGAACGACCTACACCGAACTGAGATACCTACAGCGTGAGCTATGAGAAAGCGCCACGCT
TCCCGAGGGGAGAAAGGCGGACAGGTATCCGGTAAGCGGCAGGGTCGGAACAGGAGAGCGCACGAGGGAG
CTTCCAGGGGGAAACGCCTGGTATCTTTATAGTCCTGTCGGGTTTCGCCACCTCTGACTTGAGCGTCGAT
TTTTGTGATGCTCGTCAGGGGGGCGGAGCCTATGGAAAAACGCCAGCAACGCGGCCTTTTTACGGTTCCT
GGCCTTTTGCTGGCCTTTTGCTCACATGTTCTTTCCTGCGTTATCCCCTGATTCTGTGGATAACCGTATT
ACCGCCTTTGAGTGAGCTGATACCGCTCGCCGCAGCCGAACGACCGAGCGCAACGCGTGCGGCCGCGGTA
CCCGGGGATCCTCTAGAGTCGACCACCAAGGGCACCATCTCTGCTTGGGCCACCCCGTTGGCCGCAGCCA
GCTCGCTGAGAGCCGTGAACGACAGGGCGAACGCCAGCCCGCCGACGGCGAGGGTTCCGACCGCTGCAAC
TCCCGGTGCAACCTTGTCCCGGTCTATTCTCTTCACTGCACCAGCTCCAATCTGGTGTGAATGCCCCTCG
TCTGTTCGCGCAGGCGGGGGGCTCTATTCGTTTGTCAGCATCGAAAGTAGCCAGATCAGGGATGCGTTGC
AACCGCGTATGCCCAGGTCAGAAGAGTCGCACAAGAGTTGCAGACCCCTGGAAAGAAAAATGGCCAGAGG
GCGAAAACACCCTCTGACCAGCGGAGCGGGCGACGGGAATCGAACCCGCGTAGCTAGTTTGGAAGAATGG
GTGTCTGCCGACCACATATGGGCCGGTCAAGATAGGTTTTTACCCCCTCTCGGCTGCATCCTCTAAGTGG
AAAGAAATTGCAGGTCGTAGAAGCGCGTTGAAGCCTGAGAGTTGCACAGGAGTTGCAACCCGGTAGCCTT
GTTCACGACGAGAGGAGACCTAGTTGGCACGTCGCGGATGGGGATCGCTGAAGACTCAGCGCAGCGGGAG
GATCCAAGCCTCATACGTCAACCCGCAGGACGGTGTGAGGTACTACGCGCTGCAGACCTACGACAACAAG
ATGGACGCCGAAGCCTGGCTCGCGGGCGAGAAGCGGCTCATCGAGATGGAGACCTGGACCCCTCCACAGG
ACCGGGCGAAGAAGGCAGCCGCCAGCGCCATCACGCTGGAGGAGTACACCCGGAAGTGGCTCGTGGAGCG
CGACCTCGCAGACGGCACCAGGGATCTGTACAGCGGGCACGCGGAGCGCCGCATCTACCCGGTGCTAGGT
GAAGTGGCGGTCACAGAGATGACGCCAGCTCTGGTGCGTGCGTGGTGGGCCGGGATGGGTAGGAAGCACC
CGACTGCCCGCCGGCATGCCTACAACGTCCTCCGGGCGGTGATGAACACAGCGGTCGAGGACAAGCTGAT
CGCAGAGAACCCGTGCCGGATCGAGCAGAAGGCAGCCGATGAGCGCGACGTAGAGGCGCTGACGCCTGAG
GAGCTGGACATCGTCGCCGCTGAGATCTTCGAGCACTACCGGATCGCGGCATACATCCTGGCGTGGACGA
GCCTCCGGTTCGGAGAGCTGATCGAGCTTCGCCGCAAGGACATCGTGGACGACGGCATGACGATGAAGCT
CCGGGTGCGCCGTGGCGCTTCCCGCGTGGGGAACAAGATCGTCGTTGGCAACGCCAAGACCGTCCGGTCG
AAGCGTCCTGTGACGGTTCCGCCTCACGTCGCGGAGATGATCCGAGCGCACATGAAGGACCGTACGAAGA
TGAACAAGGGCCCCGAGGCATTCCTGGTGACCACGACGCAGGGCAACCGGCTGTCGAAGTCCGCGTTCAC
CAAGTCGCTGAAGCGTGGCTACGCCAAGATCGGTCGGCCGGAACTCCGCATCCACGACCTCCGCGCT
