>Addgene plasmid #174981 | pMSR:MSMEG_1075:Dendra | depositor partial sequence | sequence record 339375 | partial
ATGAGCAGCCAAGCAGCTTCGGACAACCCGTTCGACCCCGCGATGTGGGAACGGGTGCCCGGCTTCGATG
ATCTGACCGACATCACCTACCACCGCCACGTGCTCGACGGCGCACGTCAGCCCACCGTGCGCGTGGCCTT
CGACCGGCCCGAGGTGCGCAACGCGTTCCGGCCCCACACGGTCGACGAGCTGTACCGCGTGCTCGACCAC
GCGCGGATGTCGTCCGACGTCGGCGTCATCCTGCTCACCGGCAACGGCCCGTCGCCCAAGGACGGCGGCT
GGGCGTTCTGCTCCGGCGGCGATCAGCGCATCCGTGGGCGCACGGGCTACCAGTACGCCTCGGGCGAGAC
GGCCGAGACCGTCGACCCGGCACGCGCGGGCCGGCTGCACATTCTCGAGGTGCAGCGGCTCATCCGGTTC
ATGCCCAAGGTCGTCATCTGCCTGGTGAACGGCTGGGCCGCCGGTGGTGGGCACAGCCTGCACGTCACGT
GCGACCTGACGCTGGCCAGCCGTGAGCACGCGCGGTTCAAGCAGACCGACGCCGACGTGGGCAGCTTCGA
CGGCGGGTTCGGCAGCGCCTACCTGGCGCGCCAGACCGGCCAGAAGTTCGCGCGCGAGATCTTCTTCCTG
GGCCGTGCCTACGACGCGCAGACCATGCACCAGATGGGCGCGGTCAACGAGGTCGTCGACCATGCCGATC
TGGAGAAGGCCGGGCTGCAGTACGCCGCCGAGATCAACGGCAAGTCGCCGCAGGCGATCCGGATGCTCAA
GTTCGCGTTCAACCTCATCGACGACGGCCTGGTGGGCCAGCAGGTGTTCGCCGGTGAGGCAACACGTCTG
GCGTACATGACCGACGAAGCCGTCGAAGGCCGCGACGCGTTCTTGGAGAAGCGCGACCCGGACTGGAGCC
GCTTCCCGCGCTACTTC
